>Addgene plasmid #187365 | EGFP-Myo1b-Tail | addgene full sequence | sequence record 368844 | Addgene NGS Result
TAGTTATTAATAGTAATCAATTACGGGGTCATTAGTTCATAGCCCATATATGGAGTTCCGCGTTACATAA
CTTACGGTAAATGGCCCGCCTGGCTGACCGCCCAACGACCCCCGCCCATTGACGTCAATAATGACGTATG
TTCCCATAGTAACGCCAATAGGGACTTTCCATTGACGTCAATGGGTGGAGTATTTACGGTAAACTGCCCA
CTTGGCAGTACATCAAGTGTATCATATGCCAAGTACGCCCCCTATTGACGTCAATGACGGTAAATGGCCC
GCCTGGCATTATGCCCAGTACATGACCTTATGGGACTTTCCTACTTGGCAGTACATCTACGTATTAGTCA
TCGCTATTACCATGGTGATGCGGTTTTGGCAGTACATCAATGGGCGTGGATAGCGGTTTGACTCACGGGG
ATTTCCAAGTCTCCACCCCATTGACGTCAATGGGAGTTTGTTTTGGCACCAAAATCAACGGGACTTTCCA
AAATGTCGTAACAACTCCGCCCCATTGACGCAAATGGGCGGTAGGCGTGTACGGTGGGAGGTCTATATAA
GCAGAGCTGGTTTAGTGAACCGTCAGATCCGCTAGCGCTACCGGTCGCCACCATGGTGAGCAAGGGCGAG
GAGCTGTTCACCGGGGTGGTGCCCATCCTGGTCGAGCTGGACGGCGACGTAAACGGCCACAAGTTCAGCG
TGTCCGGCGAGGGCGAGGGCGATGCCACCTACGGCAAGCTGACCCTGAAGTTCATCTGCACCACCGGCAA
GCTGCCCGTGCCCTGGCCCACCCTCGTGACCACCCTGACCTACGGCGTGCAGTGCTTCAGCCGCTACCCC
GACCACATGAAGCAGCACGACTTCTTCAAGTCCGCCATGCCCGAAGGCTACGTCCAGGAGCGCACCATCT
TCTTCAAGGACGACGGCAACTACAAGACCCGCGCCGAGGTGAAGTTCGAGGGCGACACCCTGGTGAACCG
CATCGAGCTGAAGGGCATCGACTTCAAGGAGGACGGCAACATCCTGGGGCACAAGCTGGAGTACAACTAC
AACAGCCACAACGTCTATATCATGGCCGACAAGCAGAAGAACGGCATCAAGGTGAACTTCAAGATCCGCC
ACAACATCGAGGACGGCAGCGTGCAGCTCGCCGACCACTACCAGCAGAACACCCCCATCGGCGACGGCCC
CGTGCTGCTGCCCGACAACCACTACCTGAGCACCCAGTCCGCCCTGAGCAAAGACCCCAACGAGAAGCGC
GATCACATGGTCCTGCTGGAGTTCGTGACCGCCGCCGGGATCACTCTCGGCATGGACGAGCTGTACAAGT
CCGGACTCAGATCCAATTGGCCATCAAGACCTTACCTATTCTTGGATTCGACTCACAAGGAGCTAAAAAG
GATCTTCCACTTGTGGAGGTGTAAAAAATACAGGGATCAATTCACAGACCAGCAGAAACTTATTTATGAA
GAGAAGCTGGAGGCCAGTGAACTCTTCAAAGACAAGAAGGCTTTATATCCTTCTAGTGTTGGTCAGCCAT
TCCAAGGAGCTTACCTGGAAATCAACAAGAACCCAAAATATAAGAAACTCAAAGATGCCATTGAAGAGAA
GATCATTATTGCTGAGGTTGTGAACAAAATCAACCGGGCTAATGGGAAGAGTACATCTCGGATTTTCCTC
TTAACAAACAATAACCTTCTCCTTGCTGACCAAAAGTCGGGGCAGATCAAGTCCGAGGTCCCCCTGGTGG
ATGTGACTAAGGTCTCCATGAGTTCACAGAATGATGGTTTCTTTGCAGTACACCTCAAGGAGGGTTCAGA
AGCAGCTAGTAAGGGTGACTTTCTCTTCAGCAGTGACCACCTGATTGAAATGGCAACCAAGTTGTATCGC
ACGACTCTTAGCCAAACTAAACAGAAGCTCAATATCGAGATTTCCGATGAGTTCCTGGTACAGTTCAGAC
AGGACAAAGTATGTGTGAAGTTTATTCAAGGCAACCAGAAAAACGGGAGCGTGCCAACCTGCAAACGAAA
GAACAACAGGCTTCTTGAAGTCGCTGTCCCTTAAGTGAGGATCAAGCTTATCGATACCGTCGACGGTACC
GCGGGCCCGGGATCCACCGGATCTAGATAACTGATCATAATCAGCCATACCACATTTGTAGAGGTTTTAC
TTGCTTTAAAAAACCTCCCACACCTCCCCCTGAACCTGAAACATAAAATGAATGCAATTGTTGTTGTTAA
CTTGTTTATTGCAGCTTATAATGGTTACAAATAAAGCAATAGCATCACAAATTTCACAAATAAAGCATTT
TTTTCACTGCATTCTAGTTGTGGTTTGTCCAAACTCATCAATGTATCTTAACGCGTAAATTGTAAGCGTT
AATATTTTGTTAAAATTCGCGTTAAATTTTTGTTAAATCAGCTCATTTTTTAACCAATAGGCCGAAATCG
GCAAAATCCCTTATAAATCAAAAGAATAGACCGAGATAGGGT
[37 nt withheld, positions 2493-2529]
AAAGAACGTGGACTCCAACGTCAAAGG
[49 nt withheld, positions 2557-2605]
T
[91 nt withheld, positions 2607-2697]
G
[124 nt withheld, positions 2699-2822]
CAGGTGGCACTTTTCGGGGAAATGTGCGCGGAACCCCTATTTGTTTATTTTTCTAAATACATTCAAATAT
GTATCCGCTCATGAGACAATAACCCTGATAAATGCTTCAATAATATTGAAAAAGGAAGAGTCCTGAGGCG
GAAAGAACCAGCTGTGGAATGTGTGTCAGTTAGGGTGTGGAAAGTCCCCAGGCTCCCCAGCAGGCAGAAG
TATGCAAAGCATGCATCTCAATTAGTCAGCAACCAGGTGTGGAAAGTCCCCAGGCTCCCCAGCAGGCAGA
AGTATGCAAAGCATGCATCTCAATTAGTCAGCAACCATAGTCCCGCCCCTAACTCCGCCCATCCCGCCCC
TAACTCCGCCCAGTTCCGCCCATTCTCCGCCCCATGGCTGACTAATTTTTTTTATTTATGCAGAGGCCGA
GGCCGCCTCGGCCTCTGAGCTATTCCAGAAGTAGTGAGGAGGCTTTTTTGGAGGCCTAGGCTTTTGCAAA
GATCGATCAAGAGACAGGATGAGGATCGTTTCGCATGATTGAACAAGATGGATTGCACGCAGGTTCTCCG
GCCGCTTGGGTGGAGAGGCTATTCGGCTATGACTGGGCACAACAGACAATCGGCTGCTCTGATGCCGCCG
TGTTCCGGCTGTCAGCGCAGGGGCGCCCGGTTCTTTTTGTCAAGACCGACCTGTCCGGTGCCCTGAATGA
ACTGCAAGACGAGGCAGCGCGGCTATCGTGGCTGGCCACGACGGGCGTTCCTTGCGCAGCTGTGCTCGAC
GTTGTCACTGAAGCGGGAAGGGACTGGCTGCTATTGGGCGAAGTGCCGGGGCAGGATCTCCTGTCATCTC
ACCTTGCTCCTGCCGAGAAAGTATCCATCATGGCTGATGCAATGCGGCGGCTGCATACGCTTGATCCGGC
TACCTGCCCATTCGACCACCAAGCGAAACATCGCATCGAGCGAGCACGTACTCGGATGGAAGCCGGTCTT
GTCGATCAGGATGATCTGGACGAAGAGCATCAGGGGCTCGCGCCAGCCGAACTGTTCGCCAGGCTCAAGG
CGAGCATGCCCGACGGCGAGGATCTCGTCGTGACCCATGGCGATGCCTGCTTGCCGAATATCATGGTGGA
AAATGGCCGCTTTTCTGGATTCATCGACTGTGGCCGGCTGGGTGTGGCGGACCGCTATCAGGACATAGCG
TTGGCTACCCGTGATATTGCTGAAGAGCTTGGCGGCGAATGGGCTGACCGCTTCCTCGTGCTTTACGGTA
TCGCCGCTCCCGATTCGCAGCGCATCGCCTTCTATCGCCTTCTTGACGAGTTCTTCTGAGCGGGACTCTG
GGGTTCGAAATGACCGACCAAGCGACGCCCAACCTGCCATCACGAGATTTCGATTCCACCGCCGCCTTCT
ATGAAAGGTTGGGCTTCGGAATCGTTTTCCGGGACGCCGGCTGGATGATCCTCCAGCGCGGGGATCTCAT
GCTGGAGTTCTTCGCCCACCCTAGGGGGAGGCTAACTGAAACACGGAAGGAGACAATACCGGAAGGAACC
CGCGCTATGACGGCAATAAAAAGACAGAATAAAACGCACGGTGTTGGGTCGTTTGTTCATAAACGCGGGG
TTCGGTCCCAGGGCTGGCACTCTGTCGATACCCCACCGAGACCCCATTGGGGCCAATACGCCCGCGTTTC
TTCCTTTTCCCCACCCCACCCCCCAAGTTCGGGTGAAGGCCCAGGGCTCGCAGCCAACGTCGGGGCGGCA
GGCCCTGCCATAGCCTCAGGTTACTCATATATACTTTAGATTGATTTAAAACTTCATTTTTAATTTAAAA
GGATCTAGGTGAAGATCCTTTTTGATAATCTCATGACCAAAATCCCTTAACGTGAGTTTTCGTTCCACTG
AGCGTCAGACCCCGTAGAAAAGATCAAAGGATCTTCTTGAGATCCTTTTTTTCTGCGCGTAATCTGCTGC
TTGCAAACAAAAAAACCACCGCTACCAGCGGTGGTTTGTTTGCCGGATCAAGAGCTACCAACTCTTTTTC
CGAAGGTAACTGGCTTCAGCAGAGCGCAGATACCAAATACTGTTCTTCTAGTGTAGCCGTAGTTAGGCCA
CCACTTCAAGAACTCTGTAGCACCGCCTACATACCTCGCTCTGCTAATCCTGTTACCAGTGGCTGCTGCC
AGTGGCGATAAGTCGTGTCTTACCGGGTTGGACTCAAGACGATAGTTACCGGATAAGGCGCAGCGGTCGG
GCTGAACGGGGGGTTCGTGCACACAGCCCAGCTTGGAGCGAACGACCTACACCGAACTGAGATACCTACA
GCGTGAGCTATGAGAAAGCGCCACGCTTCCCGAAGGGAGAAAGGCGGACAGGTATCCGGTAAGCGGCAGG
GTCGGAACAGGAGAGCGCACGAGGGAGCTTCCAGGGGGAAACGCCTGGTATCTTTATAGTCCTGTCGGGT
TTCGCCACCTCTGACTTGAGCGTCGATTTTTGTGATGCTCGTCAGGGGGGCGGAGCCTATGGAAAAACGC
CAGCAACGCGGCCTTTTTACGGTTCCTGGCCTTTTGCTGGCCTTTTGCTCACATGTTCTTTCCTGCGTTA
TCCCCTGATTCTGTGGATAACCGTATTACCGCCATGCAT
Features (pLannotate 1.2.2; 15 found; start..end, strand, type, name):
     61..364     +  enhancer       CMV enhancer: human cytomegalovirus immediate early enhancer
    365..568     +  promoter       CMV promoter: human cytomegalovirus (CMV) immediate early promoter
    613..1329    +  CDS            EGFP: EGFP is a basic (constitutively fluorescent) green fluorescent protein published in 1996, derived from Aequorea victoria. It is reported to be a rapidly-maturing weak dimer with moderate acid sensitivity.
   1345..2061    +  CDS            Myo1b (fragment): MYO1B_MOUSE - Experimental evidence at protein level: Swiss-Prot protein existence level 1. Motor protein that may participate in process critical to neuronal development and function such as cell migration, neurite outgrowth and vesicular transport. From Mus musculus (Mouse).
   2089..2115    +  misc_feature   MCS (fragment): multiple cloning site
   2132..2216    +  CDS            large T antigen (fragment): large T antigen from SV40 (simian virus 40)
   2239..2360    +  polyA_signal   SV40 poly(A) signal: SV40 polyadenylation signal
   2394..2822    -  rep_origin     f1 ori (sequence partly withheld): f1 bacteriophage origin of replication; arrow indicates direction of (+) strand synthesis
   2849..2953    +  promoter       AmpR promoter: bla
   2955..3312    +  promoter       SV40 promoter: SV40 enhancer and early promoter
   3347..4141    +  CDS            NeoR/KanR: aminoglycoside phosphotransferase from Tn5; aph(3')-II (or nptII); confers resistance to neomycin, kanamycin, and G418 (Geneticin®)
   4162..4314    +  CDS            ble (fragment): BLE_KLEPN - Experimental evidence at protein level: Swiss-Prot protein existence level 1. Binding protein with a strong affinity to the bleomycin family of antibiotics. Binds to CL990; an antimitotic-antibiotic compound. From Klebsiella pneumoniae.
   4373..4420    +  polyA_signal   HSV TK poly(A) signal: herpes simplex virus thymidine kinase polyadenylation signal (Cole and Stacy, 1985)
   4511..4527    -  polyA_signal   bGH poly(A) signal (fragment): bovine growth hormone polyadenylation signal
   4749..5337    +  rep_origin     ori: high-copy-number ColE1/pMB1/pBR322/pUC origin of replication
