[The description below was written by a language model from this plasmid's Addgene catalogue record and pLannotate feature annotations shown in this document.]
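Description:
EGFP-Myo1b-Tail is a mammalian expression plasmid built on the Clontech pEGFP-C1 backbone. It expresses the tail domain of rat myosin 1b (isoform b) fused to the C-terminus of EGFP. The sequenced record is 5,451 nt. The fusion is driven by the human cytomegalovirus immediate-early enhancer and promoter. The EGFP coding sequence is followed after a short linker by a roughly 720 bp Myo1b fragment, which the depositor amplified by PCR from rat Myo1b cDNA and inserted between the BglII and SalI sites of the polylinker. The automated annotation matches this fragment to the mouse Myo1b protein entry, which reflects homology in the reference database; the catalogue gives the species as rat. A remnant of the multiple cloning site lies downstream, and the transcript is terminated by the SV40 polyadenylation signal.

The plasmid is propagated in E. coli through a high-copy ColE1/pUC-type origin and selected with kanamycin. The Tn5 NeoR/KanR gene sits behind tandem bacterial (bla-type) and SV40 early promoters and ends with the HSV TK poly(A) signal. The same cassette therefore gives kanamycin resistance in bacteria and G418 resistance in transfected mammalian cells. An f1 origin is also present and allows single-stranded DNA production. The short large T antigen, ble and bGH poly(A) hits are fragmentary matches typical of this backbone and not functional elements.

The construct lets the isolated myosin 1b tail, without the motor domain, be visualised by fluorescence in live or fixed cells. The associated work examined myosin 1b as an effector of EphB signalling in cell repulsion.
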