Addgene plasmid #187365: EGFP-Myo1b-Tail
Purpose: Expresses rat myosin 1b isoform b Tail domain labelled with EGFP
Depositing lab: Evelyne Coudrier. Depositing organization: Institut Curie. Publication: Myosin 1b functions as an effector of EphB signaling to control cell repulsion. Prosperi MT, Lepine P, Dingli F, Paul-Gilloteaux P, Martin R, Loew D, Knolker HJ, Coudrier E. J Cell Biol. 2015 Jul 20;210(2):347-61. doi: 10.1083/jcb.201501018. PubMed 26195670.
Backbone
  Vector backbone: pEGFP-C1
  Backbone manufacturer: Clontech
  Backbone size w/o insert (bp): 4713
  Vector type: Mammalian Expression
Growth in bacteria
  Bacterial resistance: Kanamycin, 50 μg/mL
  Growth temperature: 37°C
  Growth strain: DH5alpha
  Copy number: High Copy
Gene/Insert
  Gene/Insert name: myosin 1b isoform b Tail domain
  Species: R. norvegicus (rat)
  Insert size (bp): 720
  Entrez Gene: Myo1b (a.k.a. Myr1)
  Promoter: CMV
  Tag / fusion protein: EGFP (N terminal on backbone)
  Cloning method: Unknown
  Sequencing primers: 5′ EGFP-N
Terms and licenses: Academic/Nonprofit Terms; Industry Terms: Not Available to Industry
Depositor comments: PCR cloning at BglII-SalI DNA fragment was generated by PCR on rat Myo1b cDNA with 5' primer TTGGCCATCAAGACCTTACCTA and 3' primer CCTCACTTAAGGGACAGCGACTT
How to cite: EGFP-Myo1b-Tail was a gift from Evelyne Coudrier (Addgene plasmid # 187365 ; http://n2t.net/addgene:187365 ; RRID:Addgene_187365)
